>Addgene plasmid #134436 | pFA6a-S6:natMX4 | addgene full sequence | sequence record 271058 | Addgene NGS Result
ACATTAACCTATAAAAATAGGCGTATCACGAGGCCCTTTCGTCTCGCGCGTTTCGGTGATGACGGTGAAA
ACCTCTGACACATGCAGCTCCCGGAGACGGTCACAGCTTGTCTGTAAGCGGATGCCGGGAGCAGACAAGC
CCGTCAGGGCGCGTCAGCGGGTGTTGGCGGGTGTCGGGGCTGGCTTAACTATGCGGCATCAGAGCAGATT
GTACTGAGAGTGCACCATATGGACATATTGTCGTTAGAACGCGGCTACAATTAATACATAACCTTATGTA
TCATACACATACGATTTAGGTGACACTATAGAACGCGGCCGCCAGCTGAAGCTTCGTACGCTGCAGGTCG
ACGGATCCCCGGGTTAATTAAGGGGATAGCTTATCCTGGTTACTTAGACTGTTAAACTAAGGCGCGCCAC
TTCTAAATAAGCGAATTTCTTATGATTTATGATTTTTATTATTAAATAAGTTATAAAAAAAATAAGTGTA
TACAAATTTTAAAGTGACTCTTAGGTTTTAAAACGAAAATTCTTATTCTTGAGTAACTCTTTCCTGTAGG
TCAGGTTGCTTTCTCAGGTATAGTATGAGGTCGCTCTTATTGACCACACCTCTACCGGCAGATCCGCTAG
GGATAACAGGGTAATATAGATCTGTTTAGCTTGCCTCGTCCCCGCCGGGTCACCCGGCCAGCGACATGGA
GGCCCAGAATACCCTCCTTGACAGTCTTGACGTGCGCAGCTCAGGGGCATGATGTGACTGTCGCCCGTAC
ATTTAGCCCATACATCCCCATGTATAATCATTTGCATCCATACATTTTGATGGCCGCACGGCGCGAAGCA
AAAATTACGGCTCCTCGCTGCAGACCTGCGAGCAGGGAAACGCTCCCCTCACAGACGCGTTGAATTGTCC
CCACGCCGCGCCCCTGTAGAGAAATATAAAAGGTTAGGATTTGCCACTGAGGTTCTTCTTTCATATACTT
CCTTTTAAAATCTTGCTAGGATACAGTTCTCACATCACATCCGAACATAAACAACCATGGGTACCACTCT
TGACGACACGGCTTACCGGTACCGCACCAGTGTCCCGGGGGACGCCGAGGCCATCGAGGCACTGGATGGG
TCCTTCACCACCGACACCGTCTTCCGCGTCACCGCCACCGGGGACGGCTTCACCCTGCGGGAGGTGCCGG
TGGACCCGCCCCTGACCAAGGTGTTCCCCGACGACGAATCGGACGACGAATCGGACGACGGGGAGGACGG
CGACCCGGACTCCCGGACGTTCGTCGCGTACGGGGACGACGGCGACCTGGCGGGCTTCGTGGTCGTCTCG
TACTCCGGCTGGAACCGCCGGCTGACCGTCGAGGACATCGAGGTCGCCCCGGAGCACCGGGGGCACGGGG
TCGGGCGCGCGTTGATGGGGCTCGCGACGGAGTTCGCCCGCGAGCGGGGCGCCGGGCACCTCTGGCTGGA
GGTCACCAACGTCAACGCACCGGCGATCCACGCGTACCGGCGGATGGGGTTCACCCTCTGCGGCCTGGAC
ACCGCCCTGTACGACGGCACCGCCTCGGACGGCGAGCAGGCGCTCTACATGAGCATGCCCTGCCCCTAAT
CAGTACTGACAATAAAAAGATTCTTGTTTTCAAGAACTTGTCATTTGTATAGTTTTTTTATATTGTAGTT
GTTCTATTTTAATCAAATGTTAGCGTGATTTATATTTTTTTTCGCCTCGACATCATCTGCCCAGATGCGA
AGTTAAGTGCGCAGAAAGTAATATCATGCGTCAATCGTATGTGAATGCTGGTCGCTATACTGCTGTCGAT
TCGATACTAACGCCGCCATCCAGTGTCGAAAACGAGCTCGAATTCATCGATGATATCAGATCCACTAGTG
GCCTATGCGGCCGCGGATCTGCCGGTCTCCCTATAGTGAGTCGTATTAATTTCGATAAGCCAGGTTAACC
TGCATTAATGAATCGGCCAACGCGCGGGGAGAGGCGGTTTGCGTATTGGGCGCTCTTCCGCTTCCTCGCT
CACTGACTCGCTGCGCTCGGTCGTTCGGCTGCGGCGAGCGGTATCAGCTCACTCAAAGGCGGTAATACGG
TTATCCACAGAATCAGGGGATAACGCAGGAAAGAACATGTGAGCAAAAGGCCAGCAAAAGGCCAGGAACC
GTAAAAAGGCCGCGTTGCTGGCGTTTTTCCATAGGCTCCGCCCCCCTGACGAGCATCACAAAAATCGACG
CTCAAGTCAGAGGTGGCGAAACCCGACAGGACTATAAAGATACCAGGCGTTTCCCCCTGGAAGCTCCCTC
GTGCGCTCTCCTGTTCCGACCCTGCCGCTTACCGGATACCTGTCCGCCTTTCTCCCTTCGGGAAGCGTGG
CGCTTTCTCATAGCTCACGCTGTAGGTATCTCAGTTCGGTGTAGGTCGTTCGCTCCAAGCTGGGCTGTGT
GCACGAACCCCCCGTTCAGCCCGACCGCTGCGCCTTATCCGGTAACTATCGTCTTGAGTCCAACCCGGTA
AGACACGACTTATCGCCACTGGCAGCAGCCACTGGTAACAGGATTAGCAGAGCGAGGTATGTAGGCGGTG
CTACAGAGTTCTTGAAGTGGTGGCCTAACTACGGCTACACTAGAAGAACAGTATTTGGTATCTGCGCTCT
GCTGAAGCCAGTTACCTTCGGAAAAAGAGTTGGTAGCTCTTGATCCGGCAAACAAACCACCGCTGGTAGC
GGTGGTTTTTTTGTTTGCAAGCAGCAGATTACGCGCAGAAAAAAAGGATCTCAAGAAGATCCTTTGATCT
TTTCTACGGGGTCTGACGCTCAGTGGAACGAAAACTCACGTTAAGGGATTTTGGTCATGAGATTATCAAA
AAGGATCTTCACCTAGATCCTTTTAAATTAAAAATGAAGTTTTAAATCAATCTAAAGTATATATGAGTAA
ACTTGGTCTGACAGTTACCAATGCTTAATCAGTGAGGCACCTATCTCAGCGATCTGTCTATTTCGTTCAT
CCATAGTTGCCTGACTCCCCGTCGTGTAGATAACTACGATACGGGAGGGCTTACCATCTGGCCCCAGTGC
TGCAATGATACCGCGAGACCCACGCTCACCGGCTCCAGATTTATCAGCAATAAACCAGCCAGCCGGAAGG
GCCGAGCGCAGAAGTGGTCCTGCAACTTTATCCGCCTCCATCCAGTCTATTAATTGTTGCCGGGAAGCTA
GAGTAAGTAGTTCGCCAGTTAATAGTTTGCGCAACGTTGTTGCCATTGCTACAGGCATCGTGGTGTCACG
CTCGTCGTTTGGTATGGCTTCATTCAGCTCCGGTTCCCAACGATCAAGGCGAGTTACATGATCCCCCATG
TTGTGCAAAAAAGCGGTTAGCTCCTTCGGTCCTCCGATCGTTGTCAGAAGTAAGTTGGCCGCAGTGTTAT
CACTCATGGTTATGGCAGCACTGCATAATTCTCTTACTGTCATGCCATCCGTAAGATGCTTTTCTGTGAC
TGGTGAGTACTCAACCAAGTCATTCTGAGAATAGTGTATGCGGCGACCGAGTTGCTCTTGCCCGGCGTCA
ATACGGGATAATACCGCGCCACATAGCAGAACTTTAAAAGTGCTCATCATTGGAAAACGTTCTTCGGGGC
GAAAACTCTCAAGGATCTTACCGCTGTTGAGATCCAGTTCGATGTAACCCACTCGTGCACCCAACTGATC
TTCAGCATCTTTTACTTTCACCAGCGTTTCTGGGTGAGCAAAAACAGGAAGGCAAAATGCCGCAAAAAAG
GGAATAAGGGCGACACGGAAATGTTGAATACTCATACTCTTCCTTTTTCAATATTATTGAAGCATTTATC
AGGGTTATTGTCTCATGAGCGGATACATATTTGAATGTATTTAGAAAAATAAACAAATAGGGGTTCCGCG
CACATTTCCCCGAAAAGTGCCACCTGACGTCTAAGAAACCATTATTATCATG
Features (pLannotate 1.2.2; 12 found; start..end, strand, type, name):
     43..78      +  CDS            rop (fragment): Rop protein, which maintains plasmids at low copy number; rop
    180..231     +  misc_feature   bom (fragment): basis of mobility region from pBR322
    294..312     +  promoter       SP6 promoter: promoter for bacteriophage SP6 RNA polymerase
    431..618     +  terminator     ADH1 terminator: S. cerevisiae ADH1; transcription terminator for the S. cerevisiae alcohol dehydrogenase 1 (ADH1) gene
    693..1036    +  promoter       TEF promoter: Ashbya gossypii TEF promoter
   1043..1607    +  CDS            NrsR (fragment): nourseothricin acetyltransferase; Streptomyces noursei nat1; confers resistance to nourseothricin
   1615..1812    +  terminator     TEF terminator: Ashbya gossypii TEF terminator
   1920..1938    -  promoter       T7 promoter: promoter for bacteriophage T7 RNA polymerase
   1960..2013    -  CDS            lacI (fragment): lac repressor; lacI; The lac repressor binds to the lac operator to inhibit transcription in E. coli. This inhibition can be relieved by adding lactose or isopropyl-β-D-thiogalactopyranoside (IPTG).
   2196..2784    -  rep_origin     ori: high-copy-number ColE1/pMB1/pBR322/pUC origin of replication
   2955..3815    -  CDS            AmpR: β-lactamase; bla; confers resistance to ampicillin, carbenicillin, and related antibiotics
   3816..3920    -  promoter       AmpR promoter: bla
