[The description below was written by a language model from this plasmid's Addgene catalogue record and pLannotate feature annotations shown in this document.]
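Description:
pFA6a-S6:natMX4 is a small (about 4 kb) template plasmid from the pFA6a family, used for PCR-based C-terminal tagging of chromosomal genes in yeast rather than for expression from the plasmid itself. It is maintained in E. coli as a high-copy plasmid through a ColE1/pUC-type origin and selected with ampicillin via the β-lactamase gene and its native promoter. The short rop, bom and lacI matches in the feature table are backbone remnants with no functional role, and the SP6 and T7 promoters simply flank the tagging module as inherited vector elements.

The payload is a synthetic sequence encoding the S6 peptide tag, cloned between retained PacI and AscI sites. The tag itself was not picked up by the automated annotation, but by position it should lie between the SP6 promoter and the S. cerevisiae ADH1 terminator, which would provide transcription termination for the tagged gene once integrated. Immediately downstream sits the natMX4 marker: the Streptomyces noursei nat1 nourseothricin acetyltransferase gene driven by the Ashbya gossypii TEF promoter and closed by the TEF terminator, giving nourseothricin resistance in yeast.

In use, the tag–terminator–marker module is amplified with primers carrying homology to the 3′ end of a target open reading frame. The product is then integrated by homologous recombination, fusing S6 in frame to the endogenous protein while selecting transformants on nourseothricin. According to the associated publication title, the plasmid belongs to a suite of peptide-tagging templates intended to permit epitope-targeted enzymatic functionalization of yeast proteins.
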