Addgene plasmid #134436: pFA6a-S6:natMX4
Purpose: PCR-based C-terminal S6 tag
Depositing lab: Robert Tomko. Depositing organization: Florida State University, Tallahassee. Publication: A suite of PCR-based peptide tagging plasmids to permit epitope-targeted enzymatic functionalization of yeast proteins. Nemec AA, Tomko RJ Jr. Yeast. 2020 May 13. doi: 10.1002/yea.3471. PubMed 32401365.
Backbone
  Vector backbone: pFA6a-natMX4
  Vector type: PCR-based tagging in yeast
  Selectable markers: Norseothricin
Growth in bacteria
  Bacterial resistance: Ampicillin, 100 μg/mL
  Growth temperature: 37°C
  Growth strain: DH5alpha
  Copy number: High Copy
Gene/Insert
  Gene/Insert name: S6
  Species: Synthetic
  Cloning method: Restriction Enzyme; 5′ cloning site PacI (not destroyed); 3′ cloning site AscI (not destroyed)
Terms and licenses: Academic/Nonprofit Terms; Industry Terms
How to cite: pFA6a-S6:natMX4 was a gift from Robert Tomko (Addgene plasmid # 134436 ; http://n2t.net/addgene:134436 ; RRID:Addgene_134436)
